>Addgene plasmid #186641 | pJMH059 | addgene full sequence | sequence record 381469 | Addgene NGS Result
TCGCGCGTTTCGGTGATGACGGTGAAAACCTCTGACACATGCAGCTCCCGGAGACGGTCACAGCTTGTCT
GTAAGCGGATGCCGGGAGCAGACAAGCCCGTCAGGGCGCGTCAGCGGGTGTTGGCGGGTGTCGGGGCTGG
CTTAACTATGCGGCATCAGAGCAGATTGTACTGAGAGTGCACCATATGCGGTGTGAAATACCGCACAGAT
GCGTAAGGAGAAAATACCGCATCAGGCGCCATTCGCCATTCAGGCTGCGCAACTGTTGGGAAGGGCGATC
GGTGCGGGCCTCTTCGCTATTACGCCAGCTGGCGAAAGGGGGATGTGCTGCAAGGCGATTAAGTTGGGTA
ACGCCAGGGTTTTCCCAGTCACGACGTTGTAAAACGACGGCCAGTGGAATCTTGTGCGAATTGAGGTAAC
CTCAGATCCTATCCTTGAGGTTGATTGCGTATTTCTGGGGAAAACGGAGTTTCCTCGGCCCTATAATGAA
ACTGATAAGGAGGAAGATTGATGCGAAAATACATCATTTTTCGGGCTGATAAGGGTGAACCTGGTTGGAA
AGAACGTAAACTCCAACATACCCAGGGTTTAACTAGAATTTTGGCTGAACATTTCGACTCTTCTGATCAA
CCTATTCCTGAGTTGGGATATCGACCGAGGGAGTTTATTCGTATTGATGGGTTGCATAATCCCACTGAAC
ATGGCTACAGCACCCATTATCGTCAGGGTGACTGGGAAGTAACTAGGGTAGAAAGTTACTCTCCTGATGT
GTCTATGGCTGAGTTTGATATGATCGTGATTTGCTTTTGCAAATATAGCCCTGTTAATGGTCCTGTGCAA
CCTATGCCAGAGCGTCGAGTGTCTGTAGATGGGTTCGCTGGGGATGAGAAGCGGTTGGAGCAATGGCACG
AGTCCCAAAAGAAACCGACTGAGGTTTAGTTGGTCCCCGGTTTGCTTATTTGACTAGCCAGATTCGCCAC
GACAACAGAACCGCCAGCAGGGAAGAGGGGAATAGAACCGCGAAAAGAGCGATCGCATTGGTTTCGGGAA
TGGCGAAATTTGGCCCGCCATATTTGATCAGTAAGGATAGCCCTAGGGATAGGATCAGGATTTTGGCCAC
CAATAACAGTTTGTTGTCCATTTATATATAGGATGCGATGGGATGCGATCGCCTATATTTTACCAATTGG
TGGCGGCCTTAACCCCCTAAGCCCTATGTCTGACACCCAGTCACCCCAACCGCCTTAGTCGGTATTCCCC
ACTGGGTGGGCGATACACGATTTCCCGGAAAAATTGAAAAAAAATTTTGTGGCAGGTGATATGATTTGCG
ATCGAGGTGGGTAAGTTAGAACTACAGAAAACAAATAACCTCATTTCACCCCGAGGAGAACGAATTATGA
GAGAAGCTGTGATCGCCGAGGTTTCAACACAGTTATCCGAAGTTGTAGGGGTTATCGAACGACATTTAGA
GCCAACCTTATTGGCGGTACACTTGTATGGTTCAGCTGTCGATGGAGGCCTTAAACCCCATTCCGATATT
GACCTTCTGGTCACTGTGACAGTTAGACTTGATGAAACCACTAGAAGGGCCCTGATCAATGACTTATTAG
AAACTTCTGCAAGTCCTGGTGAAAGTGAGATATTGAGGGCGGTAGAAGTCACAATTGTCGTGCACGATGA
CATTATCCCCTGGAGATACCCCGCTAAAAGGGAACTGCAATTTGGAGAGTGGCAGCGAAACGATATTCTA
GCAGGCATATTCGAACCTGCGACTATCGATATTGACCTTGCTATACTGTTGACAAAAGCCCGCGAGCATT
CTGTGGCACTAGTTGGACCGGCTGCCGAAGAATTATTTGATCCTGTTCCGGAACAAGACCTTTTCGAAGC
ACTGAATGAGACCCTAACTCTCTGGAACAGTCCACCCGATTGGGCCGGAGACGAGCGGAATGTTGTATTA
ACCTTGAGCCGAATCTGGTATTCGGCGGTGACTGGCAAAATAGCTCCAAAAGATGTTGCAGCGGACTGGG
CTATGGAAAGGTTACCTGCACAATATCAGCCGGTTATACTAGAGGCACGGCAAGCGTACCTCGGGCAGGA
AGAGGATCGCTTAGCTTCAAGAGCCGACCAATTGGAAGAGTTCGTACACTACGTCAAAGGGGAAATTACC
AAAGTCGTGGGTAAATAATGTCTAACAATTCGTTCAAGCCGACGCCGCTTCGCGGCGCGGCTTAACTCAA
GCGTTAGATGCACTAAGCACATAATTGCTCACAGCCAAACTATCAGGTCAAGTCTGCTTTTATTATTTTT
AAGCGTGCATAATAAGCCCTACACAAATTGGGAGATATATCATGAAAGGCTGGCTTTTTCTTGTTATCGC
AATAGTTGGCGAAGTAATCGCAACATCCGCATTAAAATCTAGCGAGGGCTTTACTAAGCTGATCCGGGCT
ATTGGTGATCTCTCGGCTTTAACCAGTTGCGCCCACTTCCTAGAGTGGCGGGATCGGGATTATTCATGAT
CTGGCCGCTAATATTTACAATACTTAATATTATTTTTAGTCATTTAGTGATATATATGTTTTTTTTGGAC
CAAATGTGTGGTTTTGCAAAGAAATATAAACAAATGTAATGGAAATATTAACAATATTAAAGGTTGACTG
AAGCCATTTATTGATAGTATTTTAATCAATCGGCAAATAGCCGGAAATTTAAAGAGCGATTCCTCAGAAG
GGAGATATAAAGGAGTTATGGTATCTAAAGGTGAAGAGCTGTTTACCGGAGTTGTACCCATTTTAGTTGA
ATTGGATGGCGACGTAAACGGGCATAAATTCTCAGTCTCCGGGGAAGGAGAGGGAGATGCAACTTATGGC
AAACTAACACTCAAATTTATCTGTACCACTGGGAAACTACCAGTCCCCTGGCCTACTCTCGTGACAACCT
TTGGCTATGGGTTACAATGCTTCGCAAGGTATCCAGATCACATGAAACAGCACGACTTTTTCAAATCAGC
GATGCCTGAAGGCTACGTTCAAGAGCGAACAATATTTTTCAAAGATGACGGAAACTACAAAACAAGAGCG
GAAGTTAGGTTTGAGGGTGATACCCTGGTAAACCGCATCGAATTGAAAGGAATCGATTTCAAAGAGGACG
GTAACATACTTGGACATAAACTGGAATACAACTACAACTCGCACAACGTCTACATCATGGCTGATAAACA
GAAAAATGGTATCAAAGTGAACTTCAAAATCAGACATAACATCGAGGATGGGTCAGTTCAGTTAGCCGAC
CACTACCAACAGAATACTCCGATCGGTGATGGACCGGTTTTATTGCCAGACAACCATTATCTTTCTTACC
AGAGTGCTCTGAGCAAAGATCCTAATGAAAAACGGGACCACATGGTCCTTCTGGAGTTTGTGACCGCTGC
CGGCATTACTCTAGGGATGGATGAACTCTATAAATAACAGATAATCTAGCAGTTTAGGTTTCAGATGGAG
TCAGCTAGGGTCTTTAACCCCATCGTCAACTATAAGATGGAGAGATGGCATACGGTGACACTGTTAAAGC
CATAACTATATTGCTCTTGTTGATAAAATCAGAAACTGAGGCCACTTGAGAGTATTGTAAATAGGTAGTA
CAGTAGTGCTACCTATTTTGTTTTAAAATAACTAATTGAGTTTATCGCTGGGACTATGGTTGATAATCAG
ATGTCGGAAAAGCAGAATATTTTATCAGCAGAAGCTGATATTTACTTGCATAAAAGGGATTATCAACAAG
CAGCCATTTTATATGAACAAGCCATCAATCTCAATCCCGACTATAAATATAATTACTGGAAACTGGGGTT
AACCCTGCTGCTACAGGAGCGGGAGGAAGAAGCCCAGACCACCTGGCTGGTGGCGATGAGTGATGGAGAC
CCAGAACAGATTGACCAGTGGACGATAGACTTACTCGAGGTGCTATCATCAGAAGCCGATGCACGAACCT
CCGCCGAAGACTATTCCGTGGCTTGGGGGATTCGCCAACACATTTTAGAAATAAACCCCCATGGTATTGA
TAATATATTAAAGTTAATTGATTTGTCAATTACCCTGACAACCTATACCGGAAATGAGATCGCAGAATAT
GGACTGGTTCCCTTACTGCAACAGGAGTCCATCAATGTCAATCCAGATTTACTACTGCACCTGTGGAAAA
AACTCCTAGTTGTAGATGCAATTAATCCCCTATCTCTGGAATTGGGAGAGGCGGTGATTAACCATCTTGG
TGAGCAACCGGAGTTTGTCACTAGCTTAATCCCTAAATTATACGATATTGCCTATTCCTTTGGTGAAATA
GGTATAGCCAAGGGCTATGGAGAGTTGTTGTTGAACCTGGCACCGCATCATCAAGAGTTGCTGAGGGCTC
TGGCTCAATTTTGTATTCAATTAACCGAGTATGACCATGGCATTGAATATGCCAGACTGGCGTAATCATG
GTCATAGCTGTTTCCTGTGTGAAATTGTTATCCGCTCACAATTCCACACAACATACGAGCCGGAAGCATA
AAGTGTAAAGCCTGGGGTGCCTAATGAGTGAGCTAACTCACATTAATTGCGTTGCGCTCACTGCCCGCTT
TCCAGTCGGGAAACCTGTCGTGCCAGCTGCATTAATGAATCGGCCAACGCGCGGGGAGAGGCGGTTTGCG
TATTGGGCGCTCTTCCGCTTCCTCGCTCACTGACTCGCTGCGCTCGGTCGTTCGGCTGCGGCGAGCGGTA
TCAGCTCACTCAAAGGCGGTAATACGGTTATCCACAGAATCAGGGGATAACGCAGGAAAGAACATGTGAG
CAAAAGGCCAGCAAAAGGCCAGGAACCGTAAAAAGGCCGCGTTGCTGGCGTTTTTCCATAGGCTCCGCCC
CCCTGACGAGCATCACAAAAATCGACGCTCAAGTCAGAGGTGGCGAAACCCGACAGGACTATAAAGATAC
CAGGCGTTTCCCCCTGGAAGCTCCCTCGTGCGCTCTCCTGTTCCGACCCTGCCGCTTACCGGATACCTGT
CCGCCTTTCTCCCTTCGGGAAGCGTGGCGCTTTCTCATAGCTCACGCTGTAGGTATCTCAGTTCGGTGTA
GGTCGTTCGCTCCAAGCTGGGCTGTGTGCACGAACCCCCCGTTCAGCCCGACCGCTGCGCCTTATCCGGT
AACTATCGTCTTGAGTCCAACCCGGTAAGACACGACTTATCGCCACTGGCAGCAGCCACTGGTAACAGGA
TTAGCAGAGCGAGGTATGTAGGCGGTGCTACAGAGTTCTTGAAGTGGTGGCCTAACTACGGCTACACTAG
AAGAACAGTATTTGGTATCTGCGCTCTGCTGAAGCCAGTTACCTTCGGAAAAAGAGTTGGTAGCTCTTGA
TCCGGCAAACAAACCACCGCTGGTAGCGGTGGTTTTTTTGTTTGCAAGCAGCAGATTACGCGCAGAAAAA
AAGGATCTCAAGAAGATCCTTTGATCTTTTCTACGGGGTCTGACGCTCAGTGGAACGAAAACTCACGTTA
AGGGATTTTGGTCATGAGATTATCAAAAAGGATCTTCACCTAGATCCTTTTAAATTAAAAATGAAGTTTT
AAATCAATCTAAAGTATATATGAGTAAACTTGGTCTGACAGTTACCAATGCTTAATCAGTGAGGCACCTA
TCTCAGCGATCTGTCTATTTCGTTCATCCATAGTTGCCTGACTCCCCGTCGTGTAGATAACTACGATACG
GGAGGGCTTACCATCTGGCCCCAGTGCTGCAATGATACCGCGAGACCCACGCTCACCGGCTCCAGATTTA
TCAGCAATAAACCAGCCAGCCGGAAGGGCCGAGCGCAGAAGTGGTCCTGCAACTTTATCCGCCTCCATCC
AGTCTATTAATTGTTGCCGGGAAGCTAGAGTAAGTAGTTCGCCAGTTAATAGTTTGCGCAACGTTGTTGC
CATTGCTACAGGCATCGTGGTGTCACGCTCGTCGTTTGGTATGGCTTCATTCAGCTCCGGTTCCCAACGA
TCAAGGCGAGTTACATGATCCCCCATGTTGTGCAAAAAAGCGGTTAGCTCCTTCGGTCCTCCGATCGTTG
TCAGAAGTAAGTTGGCCGCAGTGTTATCACTCATGGTTATGGCAGCACTGCATAATTCTCTTACTGTCAT
GCCATCCGTAAGATGCTTTTCTGTGACTGGTGAGTACTCAACCAAGTCATTCTGAGAATAGTGTATGCGG
CGACCGAGTTGCTCTTGCCCGGCGTCAATACGGGATAATACCGCGCCACATAGCAGAACTTTAAAAGTGC
TCATCATTGGAAAACGTTCTTCGGGGCGAAAACTCTCAAGGATCTTACCGCTGTTGAGATCCAGTTCGAT
GTAACCCACTCGTGCACCCAACTGATCTTCAGCATCTTTTACTTTCACCAGCGTTTCTGGGTGAGCAAAA
ACAGGAAGGCAAAATGCCGCAAAAAAGGGAATAAGGGCGACACGGAAATGTTGAATACTCATACTCTTCC
TTTTTCAATATTATTGAAGCATTTATCAGGGTTATTGTCTCATGAGCGGATACATATTTGAATGTATTTA
GAAAAATAAACAAATAGGGGTTCCGCGCACATTTCCCCGAAAAGTGCCACCTGACGTCTAAGAAACCATT
ATTATCATGACATTAACCTATAAAAATAGGCGTATCACGAGGCCCTTTCGTC
Features (pLannotate 1.2.2; 13 found; start..end, strand, type, name):
    137..236     +  misc_feature   bom (fragment): basis of mobility region from pBR322
    242..396     -  CDS            lacZα (fragment): LacZα fragment of β-galactosidase; lacZ fragment
   1397..2185    +  CDS            aadA: S3AD_ECOLX - Experimental evidence at protein level: Swiss-Prot protein existence level 1. Mediates bacterial resistance to the antibiotics streptomycin and spectinomycin. From Escherichia coli.
   2361..2492    +  CDS            qacG (fragment): QACG_STAS9 - Protein inferred from homology: Swiss-Prot protein existence level 3. Multidrug exporter. Is implicated for the resistance to bacteriocidal quaternary ammonium compounds. From Staphylococcus sp. (strain ST94).
   2748..3464    +  CDS            EYFP: EYFP is a basic (constitutively fluorescent) green/yellow fluorescent protein published in 1996, derived from Aequorea victoria. It is reported to be a very rapidly-maturing weak dimer with high acid sensitivity.
   4505..4521    -  protein_bind   lac operator: The lac repressor binds to the lac operator to inhibit transcription in E. coli. This inhibition can be relieved by adding lactose or isopropyl-β-D-thiogalactopyranoside (IPTG). lac repressor encoded by lacI
   4529..4559    -  promoter       lac promoter: promoter for the E. coli lac operon
   4574..4595    -  protein_bind   CAP binding site: CAP binding activates transcription in the presence of cAMP. E. coli catabolite activator protein
   4608..4700    -  CDS            lacI (fragment): lac repressor; lacI; The lac repressor binds to the lac operator to inhibit transcription in E. coli. This inhibition can be relieved by adding lactose or isopropyl-β-D-thiogalactopyranoside (IPTG).
   4883..5471    -  rep_origin     ori: high-copy-number ColE1/pMB1/pBR322/pUC origin of replication
   5642..6502    -  CDS            AmpR: β-lactamase; bla; confers resistance to ampicillin, carbenicillin, and related antibiotics
   6503..6607    -  promoter       AmpR promoter: bla
   6702..35      +  CDS            rop (fragment) (across the origin): Rop protein, which maintains plasmids at low copy number; rop
