[The description below was written by a language model from this plasmid's Addgene catalogue record and pLannotate feature annotations shown in this document.]
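Description:
pJMH059 is an integration (knock-in) plasmid built on the pJMH020 backbone, a synthesized pUC-type cloning vector. It is propagated in E. coli through a high-copy ColE1/pUC origin and selected with ampicillin via the bla gene and its native promoter. The annotated sequence (about 6.7 kb) also carries common cloning-vector remnants: a split lacZα fragment, the lac promoter, operator and CAP site, and small fragments of lacI, rop and the pBR322 bom region. None of these appears to have a designed role in the payload.

The payload is a roughly 2.1 kb cassette described as aadA.co-TaadA-PrbcL-eYFP.co, placed between homology arms for the pilA locus. A codon-optimized aadA gene confers streptomycin/spectinomycin resistance and is followed by its terminator region. The short qacG-like fragment annotated just downstream of aadA probably reflects native sequence carried along with that terminator, not a functional gene. A PrbcL promoter (from the RuBisCO large subunit gene, a strong photosynthetic promoter) then drives codon-optimized EYFP as a fluorescent reporter. The unannotated stretches of roughly 1 kb on either side of the cassette are consistent with the pilA homology arms, although the feature table does not label them or the promoter driving aadA.

The arms are meant to direct double homologous recombination, inserting the marker and reporter at pilA in the target chromosome. Integrants would be selected on streptomycin/spectinomycin and expression checked by yellow fluorescence. The record does not name the target organism in its fields, but the associated publication concerns engineering of the filamentous cyanobacterium Arthrospira platensis, suggesting that this plasmid serves to test integration and PrbcL-driven expression in that host.
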