Addgene plasmid #186641: pJMH059
Purpose: aadA.co-TaadA-PrbcL-eYFP.co between homology arms for pilA
Depositing lab: Adam Arkin. Depositing organization: University of California, Berkeley. Publication: Acetaminophen production in the edible, filamentous cyanobacterium Arthrospira platensis. Hilzinger JM, Friedline S, Sivanandan D, Cheng YF, Yamazaki S, Clark DS, Skerker JM, Arkin AP. Biotechnol Bioeng. 2025 Jan;122(1):44-52. doi: 10.1002/bit.28858. Epub 2024 Oct 11. PubMed 39392130.
Backbone
  Vector backbone: pJMH020
  Backbone manufacturer: Genscript
  Backbone size w/o insert (bp): 4636
  Vector type: Bacterial Expression, Synthetic Biology
  Selectable markers: Streptomycin/Spectinomycin
Growth in bacteria
  Bacterial resistance: Ampicillin, 100 μg/mL
  Growth temperature: 37°C
  Growth strain: DH5alpha
  Copy number: Unknown
Gene/Insert
  Gene/Insert name: aadA.co-TaadA-PrbcL-eYFP.co
  Insert size (bp): 2071
Resource information
  A portion of this plasmid was derived from a plasmid made by: Genscript Corp.
Terms and licenses: Academic/Nonprofit Terms; Industry Terms: Not Available to Industry
Depositor comments: Please visit https://www.biorxiv.org/content/10.1101/2022.06.30.498297v1 for bioRxiv preprint.
How to cite: pJMH059 was a gift from Adam Arkin (Addgene plasmid # 186641 ; http://n2t.net/addgene:186641 ; RRID:Addgene_186641)
